Addgene plasmid #147197: pT7-V5-SBP-C1-HsUpf1-V206E-siRNAres_P
Purpose: Mammalian Expression of HsUpf1-V206E-siRNAres
Depositing lab: Elisa Izaurralde. Depositing organization: Max Planck Institute for Developmental Biology.
Backbone
  Vector backbone: Unknown
  Vector type: Mammalian Expression
Growth in bacteria
  Bacterial resistance: Kanamycin, 50 μg/mL
  Growth temperature: 37°C
  Growth strain: DH5alpha
  Copy number: High Copy
Gene/Insert
  Gene/Insert name: HsUpf1-V206E-siRNAres
  Species: H. sapiens (human)
  Mutation: 5 non silent mutations A69S, E167G, K282R, A442G and T1124M compared to te sequence given by UniProt.:Q92900-1.
  Entrez Gene: UPF1 (a.k.a. HUPF1, NORF1, RENT1, UTF, pNORF1, smg-2)
  Cloning method: Unknown
Terms and licenses: Academic/Nonprofit Terms; Industry Terms: Not Available to Industry
Depositor comments: Plasmids from this collection were made available to the research community and donated after the lab closed. Please note that the sequence provided by the depositing laboratory may be theoretical/predicted or based on Sanger sequencing results. There may be discrepancies between sequencing results obtained by Addgene and the depositor sequence. If an Addgene verified sequence is not available, please contact before placing your order to request that our lab fully sequence the plasmid.
How to cite: pT7-V5-SBP-C1-HsUpf1-V206E-siRNAres_P was a gift from Elisa Izaurralde (Addgene plasmid # 147197 ; http://n2t.net/addgene:147197 ; RRID:Addgene_147197)
