[The description below was written by a language model from this plasmid's Addgene catalogue record and pLannotate feature annotations shown in this document.]
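Description:
pT7-V5-SBP-C1-HsUpf1-V206E-siRNAres_P is a 7.6 kb mammalian expression plasmid encoding a tagged, mutant form of human UPF1, the RNA-dependent helicase and ATPase at the centre of nonsense-mediated mRNA decay. The catalogue lists the backbone as unknown. The feature layout shows a high-copy ColE1/pUC origin, an f1 origin, and a single Tn5 NeoR/KanR gene placed behind both a bacterial (bla) promoter and the SV40 enhancer/early promoter, ending in an HSV TK polyadenylation signal. This arrangement gives kanamycin selection in E. coli and should allow G418 selection in mammalian cells.

The expression cassette is driven by the CMV immediate-early enhancer and promoter. A T7 promoter lies just downstream, which would also permit in vitro transcription with T7 RNA polymerase. The open reading frame begins with a V5 epitope tag for detection, followed by a streptavidin-binding peptide (SBP) for affinity pull-down on streptavidin resin, both fused N-terminally to the UPF1 coding sequence. A residual multiple cloning site and an SV40 poly(A) signal follow. The short HIV-1 LTR, SV40 large T antigen, ble and bGH poly(A) fragments are brief partial matches from automated annotation and probably not functional elements.

The insert name indicates a V206E substitution and changes making the transcript resistant to an siRNA, although the record does not describe the functional effect of V206E or the siRNA target. The depositor also notes five further non-silent differences from the UniProt reference (A69S, E167G, K282R, A442G, T1124M). Such a design suits complementation experiments in which endogenous UPF1 is knocked down and replaced by the mutant, along with interaction studies using the SBP tag. The deposited sequence may be theoretical rather than fully verified.
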