Features (pLannotate 1.2.2; 18 found; start..end, strand, type, name):
     61..364     +  enhancer       CMV enhancer: human cytomegalovirus immediate early enhancer
    365..568     +  promoter       CMV promoter: human cytomegalovirus (CMV) immediate early promoter
    564..597     +  LTR            5' LTR (truncated) (fragment): truncated 5' long terminal repeat (LTR) from HIV-1
    613..631     +  promoter       T7 promoter: promoter for bacteriophage T7 RNA polymerase
    668..709     +  CDS            V5 tag: epitope tag from simian virus 5
    731..844     +  CDS            SBP: streptavidin-binding peptide selected from a peptide library; binds streptavidin with nanomolar affinity (Keefe et al., 2001)
    857..4243    +  CDS            UPF1: RENT1_HUMAN - Also known as KIAA0221, RENT1. Experimental evidence at protein level: Swiss-Prot protein existence level 1. RNA-dependent helicase and ATPase required for nonsense- mediated decay (NMD) of mRNAs containing premature stop codons. Is recruited to mRNAs upon translation termination and undergoes a cycle of phosphorylation and dephosphorylation; its phosphorylation appears to be a key step in NMD. Recruited by release factors to stalled ribosomes together with the SMG1C protein kinase complex to form the transient SURF (SMG1-UPF1-eRF1-eRF3) complex. In EJC-dependent NMD, the SURF co
   4247..4283    +  misc_feature   MCS (fragment): multiple cloning site
   4300..4384    +  CDS            large T antigen (fragment): large T antigen from SV40 (simian virus 40)
   4407..4528    +  polyA_signal   SV40 poly(A) signal: SV40 polyadenylation signal
   4562..4990    -  rep_origin     f1 ori (sequence partly withheld): f1 bacteriophage origin of replication; arrow indicates direction of (+) strand synthesis
   5017..5121    +  promoter       AmpR promoter: bla
   5123..5480    +  promoter       SV40 promoter: SV40 enhancer and early promoter
   5515..6309    +  CDS            NeoR/KanR: aminoglycoside phosphotransferase from Tn5; aph(3')-II (or nptII); confers resistance to neomycin, kanamycin, and G418 (Geneticin®)
   6330..6482    +  CDS            ble (fragment): BLE_KLEPN - Experimental evidence at protein level: Swiss-Prot protein existence level 1. Binding protein with a strong affinity to the bleomycin family of antibiotics. Binds to CL990; an antimitotic-antibiotic compound. From Klebsiella pneumoniae.
   6541..6588    +  polyA_signal   HSV TK poly(A) signal: herpes simplex virus thymidine kinase polyadenylation signal (Cole and Stacy, 1985)
   6679..6695    -  polyA_signal   bGH poly(A) signal (fragment): bovine growth hormone polyadenylation signal
   6917..7505    +  rep_origin     ori: high-copy-number ColE1/pMB1/pBR322/pUC origin of replication
>Addgene plasmid #147197 | pT7-V5-SBP-C1-HsUpf1-V206E-siRNAres_P | depositor full sequence | sequence record 289644 | Full Sequence
TAGTTATTAATAGTAATCAATTACGGGGTCATTAGTTCATAGCCCATATATGGAGTTCCGCGTTACATAA
CTTACGGTAAATGGCCCGCCTGGCTGACCGCCCAACGACCCCCGCCCATTGACGTCAATAATGACGTATG
TTCCCATAGTAACGCCAATAGGGACTTTCCATTGACGTCAATGGGTGGAGTATTTACGGTAAACTGCCCA
CTTGGCAGTACATCAAGTGTATCATATGCCAAGTACGCCCCCTATTGACGTCAATGACGGTAAATGGCCC
GCCTGGCATTATGCCCAGTACATGACCTTATGGGACTTTCCTACTTGGCAGTACATCTACGTATTAGTCA
TCGCTATTACCATGGTGATGCGGTTTTGGCAGTACATCAATGGGCGTGGATAGCGGTTTGACTCACGGGG
ATTTCCAAGTCTCCACCCCATTGACGTCAATGGGAGTTTGTTTTGGCACCAAAATCAACGGGACTTTCCA
AAATGTCGTAACAACTCCGCCCCATTGACGCAAATGGGCGGTAGGCGTGTACGGTGGGAGGTCTATATAA
GCAGAGCTCTCTGGCTAACTAGAGAACCCACTGCTTACTGGCTTATCGAAATTAATACGACTCACTATAG
GGAGACCCAAGCTCTAGCGCTACCGGTCGCCACCATGGGTAAGCCTATCCCTAACCCTCTCCTCGGTCTC
GATTCTACGCCCGGAAGCGGTAGCGGTACGATGGACGAGAAGACCACCGGCTGGGGGGGCGGCCACGTGG
TGGAGGGCCTGGCCGGCGAGCTGGAGCAGCTGCGGGCCAGGCTGGAGCACCACCCTCAGGGCCAGCGGGA
GCCCAGATCTCGAGCTATGAGCGTGGAGGCGTACGGGCCCAGCTCGCAGACTCTCACTTTCCTGGACACG
GAGGAGGCCGAGCTGCTTGGCGCCGACACACAGGGCTCCGAGTTCGAGTTCACCGACTTTACTCTTCCTA
GCCAGACGCAGACGCCCCCCGGCGGCCCCGGCGGCCCGGGCGGTGGCGGCGCGGGAGGCCCGGGCGGCGC
GGGCGCGGGCTCTGCGGCGGGACAGCTCGACGCGCAGGTTGGGCCCGAAGGCATCCTGCAGAACGGGGCT
GTGGACGACAGTGTAGCCAAGACCAGCCAGTTGTTGGCTGAGTTGAACTTCGAGGAAGATGAAGAAGACA
CCTATTACACGAAGGACCTCCCCATACACGCCTGCAGTTACTGTGGAATACACGATCCTGCCTGCGTGGT
TTACTGTAATACCAGCAAGAAGTGGTTCTGCAACGGACGTGGAAATACTTCTGGCAGCCACATTGTAAAT
CACCTTGTGAGGGCAAAATGCAAAGGGGTGACCCTGCACAAGGACGGGCCCCTGGGGGAGACAGTCCTGG
AGTGCTACAACTGCGGCTGTCGCAACGTCTTCCTCCTCGGCTTCATCCCGGCCAAAGCTGACTCAGTGGT
GGAGCTGCTGTGCAGGCAGCCCTGTGCCAGCCAGAGCAGCCTCAAGGACATCAACTGGGACAGCTCGCAG
TGGCAGCCGCTGATCCAGGACCGCTGCTTCCTGTCCTGGCTGGTCAAGATCCCCTCCGAGCAGGAGCAGC
TGCGGGCACGCCAGATCACGGCACAGCAGATCAACAAGCTGGAGGAGCTGTGGAAGGAAAACCCTTCTGC
CACGCTGGAGGACCTGGAGAGGCCGGGGGTGGACGAGGAGCCGCAGCATGTCCTCCTGCGGTACGAGGAC
GCCTACCAGTACCAGAACATATTCGGGCCCCTGGTCAAGCTGGAGGCCGACTACGACAAGAAGCTGAAGG
AGTCCCAGACTCAAGATAACATCACTGTCAGGTGGGACCTGGGCCTTAACAAGAAGAGAATCGCCTACTT
CACTTTGCCCAAGACTGACTCTGGTAATGAGGATTTAGTCATAATTTGGTTAAGAGACATGCGGCTCATG
CAGGGGGATGAGATATGCCTGCGGTACAAAGGGGACCTTGCGCCCCTGTGGAAAGGGATCGGCCACGTCA
TCAAGGTCCCTGATAATTATGGCGATGAGATCGCCATTGAGCTGCGGAGCAGCGTGGGTGCACCTGTGGA
GGTGACTCACAACTTCCAGGTGGATTTTGTGTGGAAGTCGACCTCCTTTGACAGGATGCAGAGCGCATTG
AAAACGTTTGGCGTGGATGAGACCTCGGTGTCTGGCTACATCTACCACAAGCTGTTGGGCCACGAGGTGG
AGGACGTAATCATCAAGTGCCAGCTGCCCAAGCGCTTCACGGCGCAGGGCCTCCCCGACCTCAACCACTC
CCAGGTTTATGCCGTGAAGACTGTGCTGCAAAGACCACTGAGCCTGATCCAGGGCCCGCCAGGCACGGGG
AAGACGGTGACGTCGGCCACCATCGTCTACCACCTGGCCCGGCAAGGCAACGGGCCGGTGCTGGTGTGTG
CTCCGAGCAACATCGCCGTGGACCAGCTAACGGAGAAGATCCACCAGACGGGGCTAAAGGTCGTGCGCCT
CTGCGCCAAGAGCCGTGAGGCCATCGACTCCCCGGTGTCTTTTCTGGCCCTGCACAACCAGATCAGGAAC
ATGGACAGCATGCCTGAGCTGCAGAAGCTGCAGCAGCTGAAAGACGAGACTGGGGAGCTGTCGTCTGCCG
ACGAGAAGCGGTACCGGGCCTTGAAGCGCACCGCAGAGAGAGAGCTGCTGATGAACGCAGATGTCATCTG
CTGCACATGTGTGGGCGCCGGTGACCCGAGGCTGGCCAAAATGCAATTTAGGAGTATTTTAATCGACGAA
AGCACCCAGGCCACCGAGCCGGAGTGCATGGTTCCCGTGGTCCTCGGGGCCAAGCAGCTGATCCTTGTAG
GCGACCACTGCCAGCTGGGCCCAGTGGTGATGTGCAAGAAGGCGGCCAAGGCCGGGCTGTCACAGTCGCT
CTTCGAGCGCCTGGTGGTGCTGGGCATCCGGCCCATCCGCCTGCAGGTCCAGTACCGGATGCACCCTGCA
CTCAGCGCCTTCCCATCCAACATCTTCTACGAGGGCTCCCTCCAGAATGGTGTCACTGCAGCGGATCGTG
TGAAGAAGGGATTTGACTTCCAGTGGCCCCAACCCGATAAACCGATGTTCTTCTACGTGACCCAGGGCCA
AGAGGAGATTGCCAGCTCGGGCACCTCCTACCTGAACAGGACCGAGGCTGCGAACGTGGAGAAGATCACC
ACGAAGTTGCTGAAGGCAGGCGCCAAGCCGGACCAGATTGGCATCATCACGCCCTACGAGGGCCAGCGCT
CCTACCTGGTGCAGTACATGCAGTTCAGCGGCTCCCTGCACACCAAGCTCTACCAGGAGGTGGAGATCGC
CAGTGTGGACGCCTTTCAGGGACGCGAGAAGGACTTCATCATCCTGTCCTGTGTGCGGGCCAACGAGCAC
CAAGGCATTGGCTTTTTAAATGACCCCAGGCGTCTGAACGTGGCCCTGACCAGAGCAAGGTATGGCGTCA
TCATTGTGGGCAACCCGAAGGCACTATCAAAGCAGCCGCTCTGGAACCACCTGCTGAACTACTATAAGGA
GCAGAAGGTGCTGGTGGAGGGGCCGCTCAACAACCTGCGTGAGAGCCTCATGCAGTTCAGCAAGCCACGG
AAGCTGGTCAACACTATCAACCCGGGAGCCCGCTTCATGACCACAGCCATGTATGATGCCCGGGAGGCCA
TCATCCCAGGCTCCGTCTATGATCGGAGCAGCCAGGGCCGGCCTTCCAGCATGTACTTCCAGACCCATGA
CCAGATTGGCATGATCAGTGCCGGCCCTAGCCACGTGGCTGCCATGAACATTCCCATCCCCTTCAACCTG
GTCATGCCACCCATGCCACCGCCTGGCTATTTTGGACAAGCCAACGGGCCTGCTGCAGGGCGAGGCACCC
CGAAAGGCAAGACTGGTCGTGGGGGACGCCAGAAGAACCGCTTTGGGCTTCCTGGACCCAGCCAGACTAA
CCTCCCCAACAGCCAAGCCAGCCAGGATGTGGCGTCACAGCCCTTCTCTCAGGGCGCCCTGACGCAGGGC
TACATCTCCATGAGCCAGCCTTCCCAGATGAGCCAGCCCGGCCTCTCCCAGCCGGAGCTGTCCCAGGACA
GTTACCTTGGTGACGAGTTTAAATCACAAATCGACGTGGCGCTCTCACAGGACTCCACGTACCAGGGAGA
GCGGGCTTACCAGCATGGCGGGGTGATGGGGCTGTCCCAGTATTAAGAATTCTGCAGTCGACGGTACCGC
GGGCCCGGGATCCACCGGATCTAGATAACTGATCATAATCAGCCATACCACATTTGTAGAGGTTTTACTT
GCTTTAAAAAACCTCCCACACCTCCCCCTGAACCTGAAACATAAAATGAATGCAATTGTTGTTGTTAACT
TGTTTATTGCAGCTTATAATGGTTACAAATAAAGCAATAGCATCACAAATTTCACAAATAAAGCATTTTT
TTCACTGCATTCTAGTTGTGGTTTGTCCAAACTCATCAATGTATCTTAACGCGTAAATTGTAAGCGTTAA
TATTTTGTTAAAATTCGCGTTAAATTTTTGTTAAATCAGCTCATTTTTTAACCAATAGGCCGAAATCGGC
AAAATCCCTTATAAATCAAAAGAATAGACCGAGATAGGGT
[37 nt withheld, positions 4661-4697]
AAAGAACGTGGACTCCAACGTCAAAGG
[49 nt withheld, positions 4725-4773]
T
[91 nt withheld, positions 4775-4865]
G
[124 nt withheld, positions 4867-4990]
CAGGTGGCACTTTTCGGGGAAATGTGCGCGGAACCCCTATTTGTTTATTTTTCTAAATACATTCAAATAT
GTATCCGCTCATGAGACAATAACCCTGATAAATGCTTCAATAATATTGAAAAAGGAAGAGTCCTGAGGCG
GAAAGAACCAGCTGTGGAATGTGTGTCAGTTAGGGTGTGGAAAGTCCCCAGGCTCCCCAGCAGGCAGAAG
TATGCAAAGCATGCATCTCAATTAGTCAGCAACCAGGTGTGGAAAGTCCCCAGGCTCCCCAGCAGGCAGA
AGTATGCAAAGCATGCATCTCAATTAGTCAGCAACCATAGTCCCGCCCCTAACTCCGCCCATCCCGCCCC
TAACTCCGCCCAGTTCCGCCCATTCTCCGCCCCATGGCTGACTAATTTTTTTTATTTATGCAGAGGCCGA
GGCCGCCTCGGCCTCTGAGCTATTCCAGAAGTAGTGAGGAGGCTTTTTTGGAGGCCTAGGCTTTTGCAAA
GATCGATCAAGAGACAGGATGAGGATCGTTTCGCATGATTGAACAAGATGGATTGCACGCAGGTTCTCCG
GCCGCTTGGGTGGAGAGGCTATTCGGCTATGACTGGGCACAACAGACAATCGGCTGCTCTGATGCCGCCG
TGTTCCGGCTGTCAGCGCAGGGGCGCCCGGTTCTTTTTGTCAAGACCGACCTGTCCGGTGCCCTGAATGA
ACTGCAAGACGAGGCAGCGCGGCTATCGTGGCTGGCCACGACGGGCGTTCCTTGCGCAGCTGTGCTCGAC
GTTGTCACTGAAGCGGGAAGGGACTGGCTGCTATTGGGCGAAGTGCCGGGGCAGGATCTCCTGTCATCTC
ACCTTGCTCCTGCCGAGAAAGTATCCATCATGGCTGATGCAATGCGGCGGCTGCATACGCTTGATCCGGC
TACCTGCCCATTCGACCACCAAGCGAAACATCGCATCGAGCGAGCACGTACTCGGATGGAAGCCGGTCTT
GTCGATCAGGATGATCTGGACGAAGAGCATCAGGGGCTCGCGCCAGCCGAACTGTTCGCCAGGCTCAAGG
CGAGCATGCCCGACGGCGAGGATCTCGTCGTGACCCATGGCGATGCCTGCTTGCCGAATATCATGGTGGA
AAATGGCCGCTTTTCTGGATTCATCGACTGTGGCCGGCTGGGTGTGGCGGACCGCTATCAGGACATAGCG
TTGGCTACCCGTGATATTGCTGAAGAGCTTGGCGGCGAATGGGCTGACCGCTTCCTCGTGCTTTACGGTA
TCGCCGCTCCCGATTCGCAGCGCATCGCCTTCTATCGCCTTCTTGACGAGTTCTTCTGAGCGGGACTCTG
GGGTTCGAAATGACCGACCAAGCGACGCCCAACCTGCCATCACGAGATTTCGATTCCACCGCCGCCTTCT
ATGAAAGGTTGGGCTTCGGAATCGTTTTCCGGGACGCCGGCTGGATGATCCTCCAGCGCGGGGATCTCAT
GCTGGAGTTCTTCGCCCACCCTAGGGGGAGGCTAACTGAAACACGGAAGGAGACAATACCGGAAGGAACC
CGCGCTATGACGGCAATAAAAAGACAGAATAAAACGCACGGTGTTGGGTCGTTTGTTCATAAACGCGGGG
TTCGGTCCCAGGGCTGGCACTCTGTCGATACCCCACCGAGACCCCATTGGGGCCAATACGCCCGCGTTTC
TTCCTTTTCCCCACCCCACCCCCCAAGTTCGGGTGAAGGCCCAGGGCTCGCAGCCAACGTCGGGGCGGCA
GGCCCTGCCATAGCCTCAGGTTACTCATATATACTTTAGATTGATTTAAAACTTCATTTTTAATTTAAAA
GGATCTAGGTGAAGATCCTTTTTGATAATCTCATGACCAAAATCCCTTAACGTGAGTTTTCGTTCCACTG
AGCGTCAGACCCCGTAGAAAAGATCAAAGGATCTTCTTGAGATCCTTTTTTTCTGCGCGTAATCTGCTGC
TTGCAAACAAAAAAACCACCGCTACCAGCGGTGGTTTGTTTGCCGGATCAAGAGCTACCAACTCTTTTTC
CGAAGGTAACTGGCTTCAGCAGAGCGCAGATACCAAATACTGTCCTTCTAGTGTAGCCGTAGTTAGGCCA
CCACTTCAAGAACTCTGTAGCACCGCCTACATACCTCGCTCTGCTAATCCTGTTACCAGTGGCTGCTGCC
AGTGGCGATAAGTCGTGTCTTACCGGGTTGGACTCAAGACGATAGTTACCGGATAAGGCGCAGCGGTCGG
GCTGAACGGGGGGTTCGTGCACACAGCCCAGCTTGGAGCGAACGACCTACACCGAACTGAGATACCTACA
GCGTGAGCTATGAGAAAGCGCCACGCTTCCCGAAGGGAGAAAGGCGGACAGGTATCCGGTAAGCGGCAGG
GTCGGAACAGGAGAGCGCACGAGGGAGCTTCCAGGGGGAAACGCCTGGTATCTTTATAGTCCTGTCGGGT
TTCGCCACCTCTGACTTGAGCGTCGATTTTTGTGATGCTCGTCAGGGGGGCGGAGCCTATGGAAAAACGC
CAGCAACGCGGCCTTTTTACGGTTCCTGGCCTTTTGCTGGCCTTTTGCTCACATGTTCTTTCCTGCGTTA
TCCCCTGATTCTGTGGATAACCGTATTACCGCCATGCAT
